>Addgene plasmid #98668 | hnRNPA2_LC_D290V_S329C | addgene full sequence | sequence record 189359 | Addgene NGS Result
TAATACGACTCACTATAGGGGAATTGTGAGCGGATAACAATTCCCCTCTAGAAATAATTTTGTTTAACTT
TAAGAAGGAGATATACCATGGGCTCTGATAAAATTCATCATCATCATCATCACGAAAATCTTTATTTTCA
AGGTCATATGGGTCGTGGTGGCAACTTTGGTTTCGGTGATAGCCGCGGTGGTGGCGGCAACTTCGGTCCG
GGTCCGGGCAGCAATTTCCGTGGTGGTTCCGACGGTTACGGTAGCGGTCGCGGCTTTGGCGATGGCTATA
ATGGTTACGGTGGTGGTCCGGGCGGCGGCAATTTCGGTGGTAGCCCGGGTTACGGCGGTGGTCGCGGCGG
TTATGGCGGTGGCGGTCCAGGCTACGGTAACCAGGGTGGTGGTTATGGTGGTGGCTACGATAACTATGGC
GGTGGTAACTATGGTAGCGGCAATTACAATGTTTTTGGCAACTACAACCAGCAACCGAGCAATTACGGCC
CGATGAAATCCGGCAATTTTGGCGGTTCCCGTAATATGGGTGGTCCGTATGGTGGCGGTAACTACGGCCC
GGGTGGTTGCGGTGGTTCTGGCGGCTATGGTGGCCGCAGCCGTTACTAACTCGAGCACCACCACCACCAC
CACTGAGATCCGGCTGCTAACAAAGCCCGAAAGGAAGCTGAGTTGGCTGCTGCCACCGCTGAGCAATAAC
TAGCATAACCCCTTGGGGCCTCTAAACGGGTCTTGAGGGGTTTTTTGCTGAAAGGAGGAACTATATCCGG
ATTGGCGAATGGG
[124 nt withheld, positions 784-907]
C
[91 nt withheld, positions 909-999]
A
[49 nt withheld, positions 1001-1049]
CCTTTGACGTTGGAGTCCACGTTCTTT
[37 nt withheld, positions 1077-1113]
ACCCTATCTCGGTCTATTCTTTTGATTTATAAGGGATTTTGCCGATTTCGGCCTATTGGTTAAAAAATGA
GCTGATTTAACAAAAATTTAACGCGAATTTTAACAAAATATTAACGCTTACAATTTAGGTGGCACTTTTC
GGGGAAATGTGCGCGGAACCCCTATTTGTTTATTTTTCTAAATACATTCAAATATGTATCCGCTCATGAA
TTAATTCTTAGAAAAACTCATCGAGCATCAAATGAAACTGCAATTTATTCATATCAGGATTATCAATACC
ATATTTTTGAAAAAGCCGTTTCTGTAATGAAGGAGAAAACTCACCGAGGCAGTTCCATAGGATGGCAAGA
TCCTGGTATCGGTCTGCGATTCCGACTCGTCCAACATCAATACAACCTATTAATTTCCCCTCGTCAAAAA
TAAGGTTATCAAGTGAGAAATCACCATGAGTGACGACTGAATCCGGTGAGAATGGCAAAAGTTTATGCAT
TTCTTTCCAGACTTGTTCAACAGGCCAGCCATTACGCTCGTCATCAAAATCACTCGCATCAACCAAACCG
TTATTCATTCGTGATTGCGCCTGAGCGAGACGAAATACGCGATCGCTGTTAAAAGGACAATTACAAACAG
GAATCGAATGCAACCGGCGCAGGAACACTGCCAGCGCATCAACAATATTTTCACCTGAATCAGGATATTC
TTCTAATACCTGGAATGCTGTTTTCCCGGGGATCGCAGTGGTGAGTAACCATGCATCATCAGGAGTACGG
ATAAAATGCTTGATGGTCGGAAGAGGCATAAATTCCGTCAGCCAGTTTAGTCTGACCATCTCATCTGTAA
CATCATTGGCAACGCTACCTTTGCCATGTTTCAGAAACAACTCTGGCGCATCGGGCTTCCCATACAATCG
ATAGATTGTCGCACCTGATTGCCCGACATTATCGCGAGCCCATTTATACCCATATAAATCAGCATCCATG
TTGGAATTTAATCGCGGCCTAGAGCAAGACGTTTCCCGTTGAATATGGCTCATAACACCCCTTGTATTAC
TGTTTATGTAAGCAGACAGTTTTATTGTTCATGACCAAAATCCCTTAACGTGAGTTTTCGTTCCACTGAG
CGTCAGACCCCGTAGAAAAGATCAAAGGATCTTCTTGAGATCCTTTTTTTCTGCGCGTAATCTGCTGCTT
GCAAACAAAAAAACCACCGCTACCAGCGGTGGTTTGTTTGCCGGATCAAGAGCTACCAACTCTTTTTCCG
AAGGTAACTGGCTTCAGCAGAGCGCAGATACCAAATACTGTCCTTCTAGTGTAGCCGTAGTTAGGCCACC
ACTTCAAGAACTCTGTAGCACCGCCTACATACCTCGCTCTGCTAATCCTGTTACCAGTGGCTGCTGCCAG
TGGCGATAAGTCGTGTCTTACCGGGTTGGACTCAAGACGATAGTTACCGGATAAGGCGCAGCGGTCGGGC
TGAACGGGGGGTTCGTGCACACAGCCCAGCTTGGAGCGAACGACCTACACCGAACTGAGATACCTACAGC
GTGAGCTATGAGAAAGCGCCACGCTTCCCGAAGGGAGAAAGGCGGACAGGTATCCGGTAAGCGGCAGGGT
CGGAACAGGAGAGCGCACGAGGGAGCTTCCAGGGGGAAACGCCTGGTATCTTTATAGTCCTGTCGGGTTT
CGCCACCTCTGACTTGAGCGTCGATTTTTGTGATGCTCGTCAGGGGGGCGGAGCCTATGGAAAAACGCCA
GCAACGCGGCCTTTTTACGGTTCCTGGCCTTTTGCTGGCCTTTTGCTCACATGTTCTTTCCTGCGTTATC
CCCTGATTCTGTGGATAACCGTATTACCGCCTTTGAGTGAGCTGATACCGCTCGCCGCAGCCGAACGACC
GAGCGCAGCGAGTCAGTGAGCGAGGAAGCGGAAGAGCGCCTGATGCGGTATTTTCTCCTTACGCATCTGT
GCGGTATTTCACACCGCAATGGTGCACTCTCAGTACAATCTGCTCTGATGCCGCATAGTTAAGCCAGTAT
ACACTCCGCTATCGCTACGTGACTGGGTCATGGCTGCGCCCCGACACCCGCCAACACCCGCTGACGCGCC
CTGACGGGCTTGTCTGCTCCCGGCATCCGCTTACAGACAAGCTGTGACCGTCTCCGGGAGCTGCATGTGT
CAGAGGTTTTCACCGTCATCACCGAAACGCGCGAGGCAGCTGCGGTAAAGCTCATCAGCGTGGTCGTGAA
GCGATTCACAGATGTCTGCCTGTTCATCCGCGTCCAGCTCGTTGAGTTTCTCCAGAAGCGTTAATGTCTG
GCTTCTGATAAAGCGGGCCATGTTAAGGGCGGTTTTTTCCTGTTTGGTCACTGATGCCTCCGTGTAAGGG
GGATTTCTGTTCATGGGGGTAATGATACCGATGAAACGAGAGAGGATGCTCACGATACGGGTTACTGATG
ATGAACATGCCCGGTTACTGGAACGTTGTGAGGGTAAACAACTGGCGGTATGGATGCGGCGGGACCAGAG
AAAAATCACTCAGGGTCAATGCCAGCGCTTCGTTAATACAGATGTAGGTGTTCCACAGGGTAGCCAGCAG
CATCCTGCGATGCAGATCCGGAACATAATGGTGCAGGGCGCTGACTTCCGCGTTTCCAGACTTTACGAAA
CACGGAAACCGAAGACCATTCATGTTGTTGCTCAGGTCGCAGACGTTTTGCAGCAGCAGTCGCTTCACGT
TCGCTCGCGTATCGGTGATTCATTCTGCTAACCAGTAAGGCAACCCCGCCAGCCTAGCCGGGTCCTCAAC
GACAGGAGCACGATCATGCGCACCCGTGGGGCCGCCATGCCGGCGATAATGGCCTGCTTCTCGCCGAAAC
GTTTGGTGGCGGGACCAGTGACGAAGGCTTGAGCGAGGGCGTGCAAGATTCCGAATACCGCAAGCGACAG
GCCGATCATCGTCGCGCTCCAGCGAAAGCGGTCCTCGCCGAAAATGACCCAGAGCGCTGCCGGCACCTGT
CCTACGAGTTGCATGATAAAGAAGACAGTCATAAGTGCGGCGACGATAGTCATGCCCCGCGCCCACCGGA
AGGAGCTGACTGGGTTGAAGGCTCTCAAGGGCATCGGTCGAGATCCCGGTGCCTAATGAGTGAGCTAACT
TACATTAATTGCGTTGCGCTCACTGCCCGCTTTCCAGTCGGGAAACCTGTCGTGCCAGCTGCATTAATGA
ATCGGCCAACGCGCGGGGAGAGGCGGTTTGCGTATTGGGCGCCAGGGTGGTTTTTCTTTTCACCAGTGAG
ACGGGCAACAGCTGATTGCCCTTCACCGCCTGGCCCTGAGAGAGTTGCAGCAAGCGGTCCACGCTGGTTT
GCCCCAGCAGGCGAAAATCCTGTTTGATGGTGGTTAACGGCGGGATATAACATGAGCTGTCTTCGGTATC
GTCGTATCCCACTACCGAGATATCCGCACCAACGCGCAGCCCGGACTCGGTAATGGCGCGCATTGCGCCC
AGCGCCATCTGATCGTTGGCAACCAGCATCGCAGTGGGAACGATGCCCTCATTCAGCATTTGCATGGTTT
GTTGAAAACCGGACATGGCACTCCAGTCGCCTTCCCGTTCCGCTATCGGCTGAATTTGATTGCGAGTGAG
ATATTTATGCCAGCCAGCCAGACGCAGACGCGCCGAGACAGAACTTAATGGGCCCGCTAACAGCGCGATT
TGCTGGTGACCCAATGCGACCAGATGCTCCACGCCCAGTCGCGTACCGTCTTCATGGGAGAAAATAATAC
TGTTGATGGGTGTCTGGTCAGAGACATCAAGAAATAACGCCGGAACATTAGTGCAGGCAGCTTCCACAGC
AATGGCATCCTGGTCATCCAGCGGATAGTTAATGATCAGCCCACTGACGCGTTGCGCGAGAAGATTGTGC
ACCGCCGCTTTACAGGCTTCGACGCCGCTTCGTTCTACCATCGACACCACCACGCTGGCACCCAGTTGAT
CGGCGCGAGATTTAATCGCCGCGACAATTTGCGACGGCGCGTGCAGGGCCAGACTGGAGGTGGCAACGCC
AATCAGCAACGACTGTTTGCCCGCCAGTTGTTGTGCCACGCGGTTGGGAATGTAATTCAGCTCCGCCATC
GCCGCTTCCACTTTTTCCCGCGTTTTCGCAGAAACGTGGCTGGCCTGGTTCACCACGCGGGAAACGGTCT
GATAAGAGACACCGGCATACTCTGCGACATCGTATAACGTTACTGGTTTCACATTCACCACCCTGAATTG
ACTCTCTTCCGGGCGCTATCATGCCATACCGCGAAAGGTTTTGCGCCATTCGATGGTGTCCGGGATCTCG
ACGCTCTCCCTTATGCGACTCCTGCATTAGGAAGCAGCCCAGTAGTAGGTTGAGGCCGTTGAGCACCGCC
GCCGCAAGGAATGGTGCATGCAAGGAGATGGCGCCCAACAGTCCCCCGGCCACGGGGCCTGCCACCATAC
CCACGCCGAAACAAGCGCTCATGAGCCCGAAGTGGCGAGCCCGATCTTCCCCATCGGTGATGTCGGCGAT
ATAGGCGCCAGCAACCGCACCTGTGGCGCCGGTGATGCCGGCCACGATGCGTCCGGCGTAGAGGATCGAG
ATCTCGATCCCGCGAAAT
Features (pLannotate 1.2.2; 20 found; start..end, strand, type, name):
      1..19      +  promoter       T7 promoter: promoter for bacteriophage T7 RNA polymerase
     20..44      +  protein_bind   lac operator: The lac repressor binds to the lac operator to inhibit transcription in E. coli. This inhibition can be relieved by adding lactose or isopropyl-β-D-thiogalactopyranoside (IPTG). lac repressor encoded by lacI
     59..81      +  RBS            RBS: efficient ribosome binding site from bacteriophage T7 gene 10 (Olins and Rangwala, 1989)
    106..122     +  CDS            capTEV™ (fragment): composite tag for in vivo biotinylation, TEV protease cleavage, and 6xHis tagging
    151..606     +  CDS            HNRNPA2B1 (fragment): ROA2_SAGOE - Also known as HNRPA2B1. Experimental evidence at protein level: Swiss-Prot protein existence level 1. Heterogeneous nuclear ribonucleoprotein (hnRNP) that associates with nascent pre-mRNAs, packaging them into hnRNP particles. The hnRNP particle arrangement on nascent hnRNA is non-random and sequence-dependent and serves to condense and stabilize the transcripts and minimize tangling and knotting. Packaging plays a role in various processes such as transcription, pre-mRNA processing, RNA nuclear export, subcellular location, mRNA translation and stability of mature mRNAs. Forms hn
    616..633     +  CDS            9xHis (fragment): 9xHis affinity tag
    643..692     +  CDS            SET1 (fragment): solubility-enhancement tag derived from T7 phage gene 10B
    700..747     +  terminator     T7 terminator: transcription terminator for bacteriophage T7 RNA polymerase
    784..1212    +  rep_origin     f1 ori (sequence partly withheld): f1 bacteriophage origin of replication; arrow indicates direction of (+) strand synthesis
   1265..1322    +  promoter       AmpR promoter (fragment): bla
   1331..2146    -  CDS            KanR: aminoglycoside phosphotransferase; aph(3')-Ia; confers resistance to kanamycin in bacteria or G418 (Geneticin®) in eukaryotes
   2268..2856    +  rep_origin     ori: high-copy-number ColE1/pMB1/pBR322/pUC origin of replication
   3042..3181    -  misc_feature   bom: basis of mobility region from pBR322
   3283..3474    -  CDS            rop: Rop protein, which maintains plasmids at low copy number; rop
   3491..3871    +  CDS            YPB1_ECOLX: Protein predicted: Swiss-Prot protein existence level 4. From Escherichia coli.
   3943..4234    -  CDS            TcR (fragment): tetracycline efflux protein; tet; confers resistance to tetracycline
   4249..4270    -  protein_bind   CAP binding site: CAP binding activates transcription in the presence of cAMP. E. coli catabolite activator protein
   4283..5365    -  CDS            lacI: lac repressor; lacI; The lac repressor binds to the lac operator to inhibit transcription in E. coli. This inhibition can be relieved by adding lactose or isopropyl-β-D-thiogalactopyranoside (IPTG).
   5366..5443    -  promoter       lacI promoter: lacI
   5451..5730    -  CDS            TcR (fragment): tetracycline efflux protein; tet; confers resistance to tetracycline
