[The description below was written by a language model from this plasmid's Addgene catalogue record and pLannotate feature annotations shown in this document.]
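Description:
hnRNPA2_LC_D290V_S329C is a bacterial expression plasmid built on the pJ411 backbone for producing the low-complexity (LC) domain of human hnRNPA2 (residues 190–341 of the HNRNPA2B1 gene product) in E. coli. The coding sequence carries two substitutions, D290V and S329C, and is fused to an N-terminal 6xHis tag supplied by the backbone. The annotation's short match to a composite His/TEV tag just upstream of the insert is consistent with this, although the record does not explicitly state that a protease cleavage site is present. The record does not say why either substitution was made. The associated publication concerns how mutation and arginine methylation alter the LC domain's structure, interactions and phase separation.

Expression is driven by a T7 promoter followed by a lac operator and the T7 gene 10 ribosome binding site, with a T7 terminator downstream. A lacI gene with its own promoter supplies the lac repressor, so transcription is held off until IPTG is added in a host that provides T7 RNA polymerase. The feature table also shows short His-tag and T7 gene 10-derived fragments between the insert and the terminator. These appear to be vector remnants, and the record does not indicate that they are translated as part of the product.

The plasmid is selected with kanamycin through the aph(3')-Ia gene and replicates from a ColE1/pMB1-type origin. The catalogue lists it as high copy, although the sequence also carries pBR322-derived rop and bom elements along with nonfunctional tetracycline-resistance fragments. An f1 origin is present as well. The construct is suited to recombinant production and affinity purification of the mutant LC domain for biophysical work.
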