Addgene plasmid #98668: hnRNPA2_LC_D290V_S329C
Purpose: Expresses 6xHis-tagged hnRNPA2 AA 190-341 with D290V and S329C
Depositing lab: Nicolas Fawzi. Depositing organization: Brown University. Publication: Mechanistic View of hnRNPA2 Low-Complexity Domain Structure, Interactions, and Phase Separation Altered by Mutation and Arginine Methylation. Ryan VH, Dignon GL, Zerze GH, Chabata CV, Silva R, Conicella AE, Amaya J, Burke KA, Mittal J, Fawzi NL. Mol Cell. 2018 Jan 17. pii: S1097-2765(17)30979-6. doi: 10.1016/j.molcel.2017.12.022. PubMed 29358076.
Backbone
  Vector backbone: pJ411
  Vector type: Bacterial Expression
Growth in bacteria
  Bacterial resistance: Kanamycin, 50 μg/mL
  Growth temperature: 37°C
  Growth strain: DH5alpha
  Copy number: High Copy
Gene/Insert
  Gene/Insert name: hnRNPA2
  Species: H. sapiens (human)
  Mutation: D290V S329C
  Entrez Gene: HNRNPA2B1 (a.k.a. HNRNPA2, HNRNPB1, HNRPA2, HNRPA2B1, HNRPB1, IBMPFD2, OPMD2, RNPA2, SNRPB1)
  Tag / fusion protein: 6xHis (N terminal on backbone)
  Cloning method: Restriction Enzyme; 5′ cloning site Unknown (unknown if destroyed); 3′ cloning site Unknown (unknown if destroyed)
Terms and licenses: Academic/Nonprofit Terms; Industry Terms: Not Available to Industry
How to cite: hnRNPA2_LC_D290V_S329C was a gift from Nicolas Fawzi (Addgene plasmid # 98668 ; http://n2t.net/addgene:98668 ; RRID:Addgene_98668)
